>Addgene plasmid #62685 | pATH (pKD-G6) | depositor full sequence | sequence record 103238 | pATH (pKD-G6) sequence 6974 bps
AGCGCCCAATACGCAAACCGCCTCTCCCCGCGCGTTGGCCGATTCATTAATGCAGCTGGCACGACAGGTT
TCCCGACTGGAAAGCGGGCAGTGAGCGCAACGCAATTAATGTGAGTTAGCTCACTCATTAGGCACCCCAG
GCTTTACACTTTATGCTTCCGGCTCGTATGTTGTGTGGAATTGTGAGCGGATAACAATTTCACACAGGAA
ACAGCTATGACCATGATTACGCCAAGCTTGCATGCCTGCAGGTCGACTCTAGTTATTAATAGTAATCAAT
TACGGGGTCATTAGTTCATAGCCCATATATGGAGTTCCGCGTTACATAACTTACGGTAAATGGCCCGCCT
GGCTGACCGCCCAACGACCCCCGCCCATTGACGTCAATAATGACGTATGTTCCCATAGTAACGCCAATAG
GGACTTTCCATTGACGTCAATGGGTGGAGTATTTACGGTAAACTGCCCACTTGGCAGTACATCAAGTGTA
TCATATGCCAAGTACGCCCCCTATTGACGTCAATGACGGTAAATGGCCCGCCTGGCATTATGCCCAGTAC
ATGACCTTATGGGACTTTCCTACTTGGCAGTACATCTACGTATTAGTCATCGCTATTACCATGGTCGAGG
TGAGCCCCACGTTCTGCTTCACTCTCCCCATCTCCCCCCCCTCCCCACCCCCAATTTTGTATTTATTTAT
TTTTTAATTATTTTGTGCAGCGATGGGGGCGGGGGGGGGGGGGGCGCGCGCCAGGCGGGGCGGGGCGGGG
CGAGGGGCGGGGCGGGGCGAGGCGGAGAGGTGCGGCGGCAGCCAATCAGAGCGGCGCGCTCCGAAAGTTT
CCTTTTATGGCGAGGCGGCGGCGGCGGCGGCCCTATAAAAAGCGAAGCGCGCGGCGGGCGGGAGTCGCTG
CGTTGCCTTCGCCCCGTGCCCCGCTCCGCGCCGCCTCGCGCCGCCCGCCCCGGCTCTGACTGACCGCGTT
ACTCCCACAGGTGAGCGGGCGGGACGGCCCTTCTCCTCCGGGCTGTAATTAGCGCTTGGTTTAATGACGG
CTCGTTTCTTTTCTGTGGCTGCGTGAAAGCCTTAAAGGGCTCCGGGAGGGCCCTTTGTGCGGGGGGGAGC
GGCTCGGGGGGTGCGTGCGTGTGTGTGTGCGTGGGGAGCGCCGCGTGCGGCCCGCGCTGCCCGGCGGCTG
TGAGCGCTGCGGGCGCGGCGCGGGGCTTTGTGCGCTCCGCGTGTGCGCGAGGGGAGCGCGGCCGGGGGCG
GTGCCCCGCGGTGCGGGGGGGCTGCGAGGGGAACAAAGGCTGCGTGCGGGGTGTGTGCGTGGGGGGGTGA
GCAGGGGGTGTGGGCGCGGCGGTCGGGCTGTAACCCCCCCCTGCACCCCCCTCCCCGAGTTGCTGAGCAC
GGCCCGGCTTCGGGTGCGGGGCTCCGTGCGGGGCGTGGCGCGGGGCTCGCCGTGCCGGGCGGGGGGTGGC
GGCAGGTGGGGGTGCCGGGCGGGGCGGGGCCGCCTCGGGCCGGGGAGGGCTCGGGGGAGGGGCGCGGCGG
CCCCGGAGCGCCGGCGGCTGTCGAGGCGCGGCGAGCCGCAGCCATTGCCTTTTATGGTAATCGTGCGAGA
GGGCGCAGGGACTTCCTTTGTCCCAAATCTGGCGGAGCCGAAATCTGGGAGGCGCCGCCGCACCCCCTCT
AGCGGGCGCGGGCGAAGCGGTGCGGCGCCGGCAGGAAGGAAATGGGCGGGGAGGGCCTTCGTGCGTCGCC
GCGCCGCCGTCCCCTTCTCCATCTCCAGCCTCGGGGCTGCCGCAGGGGGACGGCTGCCTTCGGGGGGGAC
GGGGCAGGGCGGGGTTCGGCTTCTGGCGTGTGACCGGCGGCTCTAGAGCCTCTGCTAACCATGTTCATGC
CTTCTTCTTTTTCCTACAGCTCCTGGGCAACGTGCTGGTTGTTGTGCTGTCTCATCATTTTGGCAAAGAA
TTGGGATCCACCGGTCGCCACCATGGTGAGCAAGGGCGAGGAGGTCATCAAAGAGTTCATGCGCTTCAAG
GTGCGCATGGAGGGCTCCATGAACGGCCACGAGTTCGAGATCGAGGGCGAGGGCGAGGGCCGCCCCTACG
AGGGCACCCAGACCGCCAAGCTGAAGGTGACCAAGGGCGGCCCCCTGCCCTTCGCCTGGGACATCCTGTC
CCCCCAGTTCATGTACGGCTCCAAGGCGTACGTGAAGCACCCCGCCGACATCCCCGATTACAAGAAGCTG
TCCTTCCCCGAGGGCTTCAAGTGGGAGCGCGTGATGAACTTCGAGGACGGCGGTCTGGTGACCGTGACCC
AGGACTCCTCCCTGCAGGACGGCACGCTGATCTACAAGGTGAAGATGCGCGGCACCAACTTCCCCCCCGA
CGGCCCCGTAATGCAGAAGAAGACCATGGGCTGGGAGGCCTCCACCGAGCGCCTGTACCCCCGCGACGGC
GTGCTGAAGGGCGAGATCCACCAGGCCCTGAAGCTGAAGGACGGCGGCCACTACCTGGTGGAGTTCAAGA
CCATCTACATGGCCAAGAAGCCCGTGCAACTGCCCGGCTACTACTACGTGGACACCAAGCTGGACATCAC
CTCCCACAACGAGGACTACACCATCGTGGAACAGTACGAGCGCTCCGAGGGCCGCCACCACCTGTTCCTG
GGGCATGGCACCGGCAGCACCGGCAGCGGCAGCTCCGGCACCGCCTCCTCCGAGGACAACAACATGGCCG
TCATCAAAGAGTTCATGCGCTTCAAGGTGCGCATGGAGGGCTCCATGAACGGCCACGAGTTCGAGATCGA
GGGCGAGGGCGAGGGCCGCCCCTACGAGGGCACCCAGACCGCCAAGCTGAAGGTGACCAAGGGCGGCCCC
CTGCCCTTCGCCTGGGACATCCTGTCCCCCCAGTTCATGTACGGCTCCAAGGCGTACGTGAAGCACCCCG
CCGACATCCCCGATTACAAGAAGCTGTCCTTCCCCGAGGGCTTCAAGTGGGAGCGCGTGATGAACTTCGA
GGACGGCGGTCTGGTGACCGTGACCCAGGACTCCTCCCTGCAGGACGGCACGCTGATCTACAAGGTGAAG
ATGCGCGGCACCAACTTCCCCCCCGACGGCCCCGTAATGCAGAAGAAGACCATGGGCTGGGAGGCCTCCA
CCGAGCGCCTGTACCCCCGCGACGGCGTGCTGAAGGGCGAGATCCACCAGGCCCTGAAGCTGAAGGACGG
CGGCCACTACCTGGTGGAGTTCAAGACCATCTACATGGCCAAGAAGCCCGTGCAACTGCCCGGCTACTAC
TACGTGGACACCAAGCTGGACATCACCTCCCACAACGAGGACTACACCATCGTGGAACAGTACGAGCGCT
CCGAGGGCCGCCACCACCTGTTCCTGTACGGCATGGACGAGCTGTACAAGTAAGCTAAGCACTTCGTGGC
CGTCGATCGTTTAAAGGGAGGTAGTGAGTCGACCAGTGGATCCTGGAGGCTTGCTGAAGGCTGTATGCTG
TGTAGTTGTACTCCAGCTTGTGTTTTGGCCACTGACTGACACAAGCTGGTACAACTACACAGGACACAAG
GCCTGTTACTAGCACTCACATGGAACAAATGGCCCAGATCCTGGAGGCTTGCTGAAGGCTGTATGCTGAT
GAACTTCAGGGTCAGCTTGGTTTTGGCCACTGACTGACCAAGCTGACTGAAGTTCATCAGGACACAAGGC
CTGTTACTAGCACTCACATGGAACAAATGGCCCAGATCTGGCCGCACTCGAGATATCTAGACCCAGCTTT
CTTGTACAAGTAAAGCGGCCGGCCGCGACTCTAGATCATAATCAGCCATACCACATTTGTAGAGGTTTTA
CTTGCTTTAAAAAACCTCCCACACCTCCCCCTGAACCTGAAACATAAAATGAATGCAATTGTTGTTGTTA
ACTTGTTTATTGCAGCTTATAATGGTTACAAATAAAGCAATAGCATCACAAATTTCACAAATAAAGCATT
TTTTTCACTGCATTCTAGTTGTGGTTTGTCCAAACTCATCAATGTATCTTAAGGCGTAAATTGTAAGCGT
TAATGATCCACTAGAGGATCCCCGGGTACCGAGCTCGAATTCACTGGCCGTCGTTTTACAACGTCGTGAC
TGGGAAAACCCTGGCGTTACCCAACTTAATCGCCTTGCAGCACATCCCCCTTTCGCCAGCTGGCGTAATA
GCGAAGAGGCCCGCACCGATCGCCCTTCCCAACAGTTGCGCAGCCTGAATGGCGAATGGCGCCTGATGCG
GTATTTTCTCCTTACGCATCTGTGCGGTATTTCACACCGCATA
[142 nt withheld, positions 4314-4455]
C
[141 nt withheld, positions 4457-4597]
CCTTTGACGTTGGAGTCCACGTTCTTT
[37 nt withheld, positions 4625-4661]
ACCCTATCTCGGGCTATTCTTTTGATTTATAAGGGATTTTGCCGATTTCGGCCTATTGGTTAAAAAATGA
GCTGATTTAACAAAAATTTAACGCGAATTTTAACAAAATATTAACGTTTACAATTTTATGGTGCACTCTC
AGTACAATCTGCTCTGATGCCGCATAGTTAAGCCAGCCCCGACACCCGCCAACACCCGCTGACGCGCCCT
GACGGGCTTGTCTGCTCCCGGCATCCGCTTACAGACAAGCTGTGACCGTCTCCGGGAGCTGCATGTGTCA
GAGGTTTTCACCGTCATCACCGAAACGCGCGAGACGAAAGGGCCTCGTGATACGCCTATTTTTATAGGTT
AATGTCATGATAATAATGGTTTCTTAGACGTCAGGTGGCACTTTTCGGGGAAATGTGCGCGGAACCCCTA
TTTGTTTATTTTTCTAAATACATTCAAATATGTATCCGCTCATGAGACAATAACCCTGATAAATGCTTCA
ATAATATTGAAAAAGGAAGAGTATGAGTATTCAACATTTCCGTGTCGCCCTTATTCCCTTTTTTGCGGCA
TTTTGCCTTCCTGTTTTTGCTCACCCAGAAACGCTGGTGAAAGTAAAAGATGCTGAAGATCAGTTGGGTG
CACGAGTGGGTTACATCGAACTGGATCTCAACAGCGGTAAGATCCTTGAGAGTTTTCGCCCCGAAGAACG
TTTTCCAATGATGAGCACTTTTAAAGTTCTGCTATGTGGCGCGGTATTATCCCGTATTGACGCCGGGCAA
GAGCAACTCGGTCGCCGCATACACTATTCTCAGAATGACTTGGTTGAGTACTCACCAGTCACAGAAAAGC
ATCTTACGGATGGCATGACAGTAAGAGAATTATGCAGTGCTGCCATAACCATGAGTGATAACACTGCGGC
CAACTTACTTCTGACAACGATCGGAGGACCGAAGGAGCTAACCGCTTTTTTGCACAACATGGGGGATCAT
GTAACTCGCCTTGATCGTTGGGAACCGGAGCTGAATGAAGCCATACCAAACGACGAGCGTGACACCACGA
TGCCTGTAGCAATGGCAACAACGTTGCGCAAACTATTAACTGGCGAACTACTTACTCTAGCTTCCCGGCA
ACAATTAATAGACTGGATGGAGGCGGATAAAGTTGCAGGACCACTTCTGCGCTCGGCCCTTCCGGCTGGC
TGGTTTATTGCTGATAAATCTGGAGCCGGTGAGCGTGGGTCTCGCGGTATCATTGCAGCACTGGGGCCAG
ATGGTAAGCCCTCCCGTATCGTAGTTATCTACACGACGGGGAGTCAGGCAACTATGGATGAACGAAATAG
ACAGATCGCTGAGATAGGTGCCTCACTGATTAAGCATTGGTAACTGTCAGACCAAGTTTACTCATATATA
CTTTAGATTGATTTAAAACTTCATTTTTAATTTAAAAGGATCTAGGTGAAGATCCTTTTTGATAATCTCA
TGACCAAAATCCCTTAACGTGAGTTTTCGTTCCACTGAGCGTCAGACCCCGTAGAAAAGATCAAAGGATC
TTCTTGAGATCCTTTTTTTCTGCGCGTAATCTGCTGCTTGCAAACAAAAAAACCACCGCTACCAGCGGTG
GTTTGTTTGCCGGATCAAGAGCTACCAACTCTTTTTCCGAAGGTAACTGGCTTCAGCAGAGCGCAGATAC
CAAATACTGTCCTTCTAGTGTAGCCGTAGTTAGGCCACCACTTCAAGAACTCTGTAGCACCGCCTACATA
CCTCGCTCTGCTAATCCTGTTACCAGTGGCTGCTGCCAGTGGCGATAAGTCGTGTCTTACCGGGTTGGAC
TCAAGACGATAGTTACCGGATAAGGCGCAGCGGTCGGGCTGAACGGGGGGTTCGTGCACACAGCCCAGCT
TGGAGCGAACGACCTACACCGAACTGAGATACCTACAGCGTGAGCTATGAGAAAGCGCCACGCTTCCCGA
AGGGAGAAAGGCGGACAGGTATCCGGTAAGCGGCAGGGTCGGAACAGGAGAGCGCACGAGGGAGCTTCCA
GGGGGAAACGCCTGGTATCTTTATAGTCCTGTCGGGTTTCGCCACCTCTGACTTGAGCGTCGATTTTTGT
GATGCTCGTCAGGGGGGCGGAGCCTATGGAAAAACGCCAGCAACGCGGCCTTTTTACGGTTCCTGGCCTT
TTGCTGGCCTTTTGCTCACATGTTCTTTCCTGCGTTATCCCCTGATTCTGTGGATAACCGTATTACCGCC
TTTGAGTGAGCTGATACCGCTCGCCGCAGCCGAACGACCGAGCGCAGCGAGTCAGTGAGCGAGGAAGCGG
AAG
Features (pLannotate 1.2.2; 27 found; start..end, strand, type, name):
      2..94      +  CDS            lacI (fragment): lac repressor; lacI; The lac repressor binds to the lac operator to inhibit transcription in E. coli. This inhibition can be relieved by adding lactose or isopropyl-β-D-thiogalactopyranoside (IPTG).
    107..128     +  protein_bind   CAP binding site: CAP binding activates transcription in the presence of cAMP. E. coli catabolite activator protein
    143..173     +  promoter       lac promoter: promoter for the E. coli lac operon
    181..197     +  protein_bind   lac operator: The lac repressor binds to the lac operator to inhibit transcription in E. coli. This inhibition can be relieved by adding lactose or isopropyl-β-D-thiogalactopyranoside (IPTG). lac repressor encoded by lacI
    234..262     -  misc_feature   MCS (fragment): pUC18/19 multiple cloning site
    320..623     +  enhancer       CMV enhancer: human cytomegalovirus immediate early enhancer
    625..900     +  promoter       chicken β-actin promoter: No description available
    901..1909    +  intron         chimeric intron: chimera between introns from chicken β-actin and rabbit β-globin
   1983..3410    +  CDS            tdTomato: tdTomato is a basic (constitutively fluorescent) orange fluorescent protein published in 2004, derived from Discosoma sp.. It is reported to be a somewhat slowly-maturing tandem dimer with low acid sensitivity.
   3473..3499    +  ncRNA          5' miR-155: sequence upstream of the precursor of mouse miR-155 microRNA (Uva et al., 2013) miRNA
   3501..3522    -  CDS            VN155(I152L) (fragment): improved N-terminal fragment of mVenus for use in bimolecular fluorescence complementation (BiFC) (Kodama and Hu, 2010)
   3563..3604    +  ncRNA          3' miR-155: sequence downstream of the precursor of mouse miR-155 microRNA (Uva et al., 2013) miRNA
   3611..3637    +  ncRNA          5' miR-155: sequence upstream of the precursor of mouse miR-155 microRNA (Uva et al., 2013) miRNA
   3638..3659    -  CDS            rsEGFP2 (fragment): reversibly and rapidly switchable enhanced green fluorescent protein (Grotjohann et al., 2012) mammalian codon-optimized
   3701..3742    +  ncRNA          3' miR-155: sequence downstream of the precursor of mouse miR-155 microRNA (Uva et al., 2013) miRNA
   3771..3789    -  protein_bind   attB2 (fragment): mutant version of attB; recombination site for the Gateway® BP reaction BP Clonase™
   3814..3897    +  CDS            large T antigen (fragment): large T antigen from SV40 (simian virus 40)
   3920..4041    +  polyA_signal   SV40 poly(A) signal: SV40 polyadenylation signal
   4071..4102    -  misc_feature   MCS (fragment): pUC18/19 multiple cloning site
   4099..4256    +  CDS            lacZα (fragment): LacZα fragment of β-galactosidase; lacZ fragment
   4262..4313    -  misc_feature   bom (fragment): basis of mobility region from pBR322
   4332..4712    +  rep_origin     M13 ori (sequence partly withheld): M13 bacteriophage origin of replication; arrow indicates direction of (+) strand synthesis
   4788..4837    -  misc_feature   bom (fragment): basis of mobility region from pBR322
   4939..4974    -  CDS            rop (fragment): Rop protein, which maintains plasmids at low copy number; rop
   5069..5173    +  promoter       AmpR promoter: bla
   5174..6034    +  CDS            AmpR: β-lactamase; bla; confers resistance to ampicillin, carbenicillin, and related antibiotics
   6205..6793    +  rep_origin     ori: high-copy-number ColE1/pMB1/pBR322/pUC origin of replication
