[The description below was written by a language model from this plasmid's Addgene catalogue record and pLannotate feature annotations shown in this document.]
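Description:
pATH (pKD-G6) is a 6,974 bp mammalian expression and RNAi plasmid built on the pUC119 backbone. It is maintained in E. coli at high copy through the ColE1/pUC-type origin and selected with ampicillin via the β-lactamase gene. The backbone also retains an M13 phage origin for single-stranded DNA production, along with remnants of the lac promoter/operator, lacZα and the pUC multiple cloning site that flank the inserted cassette.

The payload is a single transcription unit driven by the broadly active CAG promoter, annotated here as the CMV immediate-early enhancer, the chicken β-actin promoter and a chimeric β-actin/β-globin intron. This drives the tdTomato coding sequence. Two artificial microRNAs in tandem follow it in the 3′ region of the same transcript, and the unit ends with an SV40 polyadenylation signal. Each artificial miRNA sits in a mouse miR-155 scaffold, with 5′ and 3′ miR-155 flanking sequences surrounding a short antisense guide. The feature tool labels these roughly 22-nt guides as reverse-strand fragments of GFP-family proteins (mVenus and rsEGFP2 fragments). These labels are consistent with the catalogue description of the two guides, amiR-eGFP419 and amiR-eGFP123, which target eGFP. A partial attB2 site downstream of the miRNA cassette suggests Gateway-based assembly, and the short "large T antigen" hit most likely reflects SV40 sequence adjoining the poly(A) region rather than a functional gene.

Because the red reporter and the miRNAs share one Pol II transcript, tdTomato fluorescence marks cells expressing the knockdown cassette. The construct is one of a series used to compare artificial miRNA architectures for eGFP knockdown efficiency and unwanted effects in mice.
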