Addgene plasmid #62685: pATH (pKD-G6)
Purpose: Mammalian expression of amiR-eGFP with a tdTomato gene from the broadly active CAG promoter/enhancer
Depositing lab: Masato Ohtsuka. Depositing organization: Tokai University. Publication: Assessment of Artificial MiRNA Architectures for Higher Knockdown Efficiencies without the Undesired Effects in Mice. Miura H, Inoko H, Tanaka M, Nakaoka H, Kimura M, Gurumurthy CB, Sato M, Ohtsuka M. PLoS One. 2015 Aug 18;10(8):e0135919. doi: 10.1371/journal.pone.0135919. eCollection 2015. PubMed 26285215.
Backbone
  Vector backbone: pUC119
  Total vector size (bp): 6974
  Vector type: Mammalian Expression, RNAi
Growth in bacteria
  Bacterial resistance: Ampicillin, 100 μg/mL
  Growth temperature: 37°C
  Growth strain: DH5alpha
  Copy number: High Copy
Gene/Insert
  Gene/Insert name: tdTomato/amiR-eGFP419/amiR-eGFP123
  gRNA/shRNA sequence: TGTAGTTGTACTCCAGCTTGT/ATGAACTTCAGGGTCAGCTTG
Terms and licenses: Academic/Nonprofit Terms; Industry Terms: Not Available to Industry
How to cite: pATH (pKD-G6) was a gift from Masato Ohtsuka (Addgene plasmid # 62685 ; http://n2t.net/addgene:62685 ; RRID:Addgene_62685)
