>Addgene plasmid #62685 | pATH (pKD-G6) | addgene partial sequence | sequence record 116248 | SV40pA-R 5'-GAAATTTGTGATGCTATTGC-3'
ACAACAACAATTGCATTCATTTTATGTTTCAGGTTCAGGGGGAGGTGTGGGAGGTTTTTTAAAGCAAGTA
AAACCTCTACAAATGTGGTATGGCTGATTATGATCTAGAGTCGCGGCCGGCCGCTTTACTTGTACAAGAA
AGCTGGGTCTAGATATCTCGAGTGCGGCCAGATCTGGGCCATTTGTTCCATGTGAGTGCTAGTAACAGGC
CTTGTGTCCTGATGAACTTCAGTCAGCTTGGTCAGTCAGTGGCCAAAACCAAGCTGACCCTGAAGTTCAT
CAGCATACAGCCTTCAGCAAGCCTCCAGGATCTGGGCCATTTGTTCCATGTGAGTGCTAGTAACAGGCCT
TGTGTCCTGTGTAGTTGTACCAGCTTGTGTCAGTCAGTGGCCAAAACACAAGCTGGAGTACAACTACACA
GCATACAGCCTTCAGCAAGCCTCCAGGATCCACTGGTCGACTCACTACCTCCCTTTAAACGATCGACGGC
CACGAAGTGCTTAGCTTACTTGTACAGCTCGTCCATGCCGTACAGGAACAGGTGGTGGCGGCCCTCGGAG
CGCTCGTACTGTTCCACGATGGTGTAGTCCTCGTTGTGGGAGGTGATGTCCAGCTTGGTGTCCACGTAGT
AGTAGCCGGGCAGTTGCACGGGCTTCTTGGCCATGTAGATGGTCTTGAACTCCACCAGGTAGTGGCCGCC
GTCCTTCAGCTTCAGGGCCTGGTGGATCTCGCCCTTCAGCACGCCGTCGCGGGGGTACAGGCGCTCGGTG
GAGGCCTCCCAGCCCATGGTCTTCTTCTGCATTACGG
